LOCUS       Exported 4633 bp ds-DNA circular SYN 12-MAY-2021
DEFINITION  pAAV plasmid expressing 3xFLAG under the hSyn promoter.
ACCESSION   .
VERSION     .
KEYWORDS    pAAV-hSyn-3xFLAG-WPRE
SOURCE      synthetic DNA construct
  ORGANISM  synthetic DNA construct
REFERENCE   1 (bases 1 to 4633)
  AUTHORS   Candemir E, Kollert L, Weissflog L, Geis M, Muller A, Post AM,
            O'Leary A, Harro J, Reif A, Freudenberg F
  TITLE     Interaction of NOS1AP with the NOS-I PDZ domain: Implications for
            schizophrenia-related alterations in dendritic morphology.
  JOURNAL   Eur Neuropsychopharmacol. 2016 Apr;26(4):741-55. doi:
            10.1016/j.euroneuro.2016.01.008. Epub 2016 Jan 28.
  PUBMED    26861996
REFERENCE   2 (bases 1 to 4633)
  AUTHORS   .
  TITLE     Direct Submission
  JOURNAL   Exported May 12, 2021 from SnapGene Server 1.1.58
            http://www.snapgene.com
FEATURES             Location/Qualifiers
     source          1..4633
                     /organism="synthetic DNA construct"
                     /mol_type="other DNA"
     repeat_region   1..130
                     /label=AAV2 ITR (alternate)
                     /note="Functional equivalent of wild-type AAV2 ITR"
     promoter        175..622
                     /label=hSyn promoter
                     /note="human synapsin I promoter; confers neuron-specific
                     expression (Kugler et al., 2003)"
     regulatory      660..669
                     /regulatory_class="other"
                     /note="vertebrate consensus sequence for strong initiation
                     of translation (Kozak, 1987)"
     CDS             675..740
                     /codon_start=1
                     /product="three tandem FLAG(R) epitope tags, followed by an
                     enterokinase cleavage site"
                     /label=3xFLAG
                     /translation="DYKDHDGDYKDHDIDYKDDDDK"
     misc_feature    760..1348
                     /label=WPRE
                     /note="woodchuck hepatitis virus posttranscriptional
                     regulatory element"
     primer_bind     complement(813..833)
                     /label=WPRE-R
                     /note="WPRE, reverse primer"
     CDS             complement(1231..1242)
                     /codon_start=1
                     /product="Factor Xa recognition and cleavage site"
                     /label=Factor Xa site
                     /translation="IEGR"
     polyA_signal    1380..1856
                     /label=hGH poly(A) signal
                     /note="human growth hormone polyadenylation signal"
     primer_bind     complement(1579..1598)
                     /label=hGH-PA-R
                     /note="Human growth hormone terminator, reverse primer"
     repeat_region   1896..2036
                     /label=AAV2 ITR
                     /note="inverted terminal repeat of adeno-associated virus
                     serotype 2"
     repeat_region   1896..2025
                     /label=AAV2 ITR
     rep_origin      2111..2566
                     /direction=RIGHT
                     /label=f1 ori
                     /note="f1 bacteriophage origin of replication; arrow
                     indicates direction of (+) strand synthesis"
     primer_bind     complement(2198..2217)
                     /label=F1ori-R
                     /note="F1 origin, reverse primer"
     primer_bind     2408..2429
                     /label=F1ori-F
                     /note="F1 origin, forward primer"
     primer_bind     complement(2583..2602)
                     /label=pRS-marker
                     /note="pRS vectors, use to sequence yeast selectable
                     marker"
     primer_bind     2702..2724
                     /label=pGEX 3'
                     /note="pGEX vectors, reverse primer"
     primer_bind     complement(2762..2780)
                     /label=pBRforEco
                     /note="pBR322 vectors, upsteam of EcoRI site, forward
                     primer"
     promoter        2848..2952
                     /gene="bla"
                     /label=AmpR promoter
     CDS             2953..3813
                     /codon_start=1
                     /gene="bla"
                     /product="beta-lactamase"
                     /label=AmpR
                     /note="confers resistance to ampicillin, carbenicillin, and
                     related antibiotics"
                     /translation="MSIQHFRVALIPFFAAFCLPVFAHPETLVKVKDAEDQLGARVGYI
                     ELDLNSGKILESFRPEERFPMMSTFKVLLCGAVLSRIDAGQEQLGRRIHYSQNDLVEYS
                     PVTEKHLTDGMTVRELCSAAITMSDNTAANLLLTTIGGPKELTAFLHNMGDHVTRLDRW
                     EPELNEAIPNDERDTTMPVAMATTLRKLLTGELLTLASRQQLIDWMEADKVAGPLLRSA
                     LPAGWFIADKSGAGERGSRGIIAALGPDGKPSRIVVIYTTGSQATMDERNRQIAEIGAS
                     LIKHW"
     primer_bind     complement(3171..3190)
                     /label=Amp-R
                     /note="Ampicillin resistance gene, reverse primer"
     rep_origin      3984..4572
                     /direction=RIGHT
                     /label=ori
                     /note="high-copy-number ColE1/pMB1/pBR322/pUC origin of
                     replication"
     primer_bind     4473..4492
                     /label=pBR322ori-F
                     /note="pBR322 origin, forward primer"
ORIGIN
        1 cctgcaggca gctgcgcgct cgctcgctca ctgaggccgc ccgggcgtcg ggcgaccttt
       61 ggtcgcccgg cctcagtgag cgagcgagcg cgcagagagg gagtggccaa ctccatcact
      121 aggggttcct gcggccgcac gcgtgtgtct agactgcaga gggccctgcg tatgagtgca
      181 agtgggtttt aggaccagga tgaggcgggg tgggggtgcc tacctgacga ccgaccccga
      241 cccactggac aagcacccaa cccccattcc ccaaattgcg catcccctat cagagagggg
      301 gaggggaaac aggatgcggc gaggcgcgtg cgcactgcca gcttcagcac cgcggacagt
      361 gccttcgccc ccgcctggcg gcgcgcgcca ccgccgcctc agcactgaag gcgcgctgac
      421 gtcactcgcc ggtcccccgc aaactcccct tcccggccac cttggtcgcg tccgcgccgc
      481 cgccggccca gccggaccgc accacgcgag gcgcgagata ggggggcacg ggcgcgacca
      541 tctgcgctgc ggcgccggcg actcagcgct gcctcagtct gcggtgggca gcggaggagt
      601 cgtgtcgtgc ctgagagcgc agtcgagaag gtaccggatc ctctagagtc gacactagtg
      661 ccaccatgga attcgactac aaagaccatg acggtgatta taaagatcat gatattgatt
      721 acaaggatga cgatgacaag ctagcataag cttatcgata atcaacctct ggattacaaa
      781 atttgtgaaa gattgactgg tattcttaac tatgttgctc cttttacgct atgtggatac
      841 gctgctttaa tgcctttgta tcatgctatt gcttcccgta tggctttcat tttctcctcc
      901 ttgtataaat cctggttgct gtctctttat gaggagttgt ggcccgttgt caggcaacgt
      961 ggcgtggtgt gcactgtgtt tgctgacgca acccccactg gttggggcat tgccaccacc
     1021 tgtcagctcc tttccgggac tttcgctttc cccctcccta ttgccacggc ggaactcatc
     1081 gccgcctgcc ttgcccgctg ctggacaggg gctcggctgt tgggcactga caattccgtg
     1141 gtgttgtcgg ggaaatcatc gtcctttcct tggctgctcg cctatgttgc cacctggatt
     1201 ctgcgcggga cgtccttctg ctacgtccct tcggccctca atccagcgga ccttccttcc
     1261 cgcggcctgc tgccggctct gcggcctctt ccgcgtcttc gccttcgccc tcagacgagt
     1321 cggatctccc tttgggccgc ctccccgcat cgataccgag cgctgctcga gagatctacg
     1381 ggtggcatcc ctgtgacccc tccccagtgc ctctcctggc cctggaagtt gccactccag
     1441 tgcccaccag ccttgtccta ataaaattaa gttgcatcat tttgtctgac taggtgtcct
     1501 tctataatat tatggggtgg aggggggtgg tatggagcaa ggggcaagtt gggaagacaa
     1561 cctgtagggc ctgcggggtc tattgggaac caagctggag tgcagtggca caatcttggc
     1621 tcactgcaat ctccgcctcc tgggttcaag cgattctcct gcctcagcct cccgagttgt
     1681 tgggattcca ggcatgcatg accaggctca gctaattttt gtttttttgg tagagacggg
     1741 gtttcaccat attggccagg ctggtctcca actcctaatc tcaggtgatc tacccacctt
     1801 ggcctcccaa attgctggga ttacaggcgt gaaccactgc tcccttccct gtccttctga
     1861 ttttgtaggt aaccacgtgc ggaccgagcg gccgcaggaa cccctagtga tggagttggc
     1921 cactccctct ctgcgcgctc gctcgctcac tgaggccggg cgaccaaagg tcgcccgacg
     1981 cccgggcttt gcccgggcgg cctcagtgag cgagcgagcg cgcagctgcc tgcaggggcg
     2041 cctgatgcgg tattttctcc ttacgcatct gtgcggtatt tcacaccgca tannnnnnnn
     2101 nnnnnnnnnn nnnnnnnnnn nnnnnnnnnn nnnnnnnnnn nnnnnnnnnn nnnnnnnnnn
     2161 nnnnnnnnnn nnnnnnnnnn nnnnnnntnn nnnnnnnnnn nnnnnnnnnn nnnnnnnnnn
     2221 nnnnnnnnnn nnnncnnnnn nnnnnnnnnn nnnnnnnnnn nnnnnnnnnn nnnnnnnnnn
     2281 nnnnnnnnnn nnnnnnnnnn nnnnnnnnnn nnnnnnnnnn nnnnnnnnnn nnnnnnnnnn
     2341 nnnnnnnnnn nnnnnnnnnn nnnnnnnnnn nnnnnncctt tgacgttgga gtccacgttc
     2401 tttaatagtg gactcttgtt ccaaactgga acaacactca actctatctc gggctattct
     2461 tttgatttat aagggatttt gccgatttcg gtctattggt taaaaaatga gctgatttaa
     2521 caaaaattta acgcgaattt taacaaaata ttaacgttta caattttatg gtgcactctc
     2581 agtacaatct gctctgatgc cgcatagtta agccagcccc gacacccgcc aacacccgct
     2641 gacgcgccct gacgggcttg tctgctcccg gcatccgctt acagacaagc tgtgaccgtc
     2701 tccgggagct gcatgtgtca gaggttttca ccgtcatcac cgaaacgcgc gagacgaaag
     2761 ggcctcgtga tacgcctatt tttataggtt aatgtcatga taataatggt ttcttagacg
     2821 tcaggtggca cttttcgggg aaatgtgcgc ggaaccccta tttgtttatt tttctaaata
     2881 cattcaaata tgtatccgct catgagacaa taaccctgat aaatgcttca ataatattga
     2941 aaaaggaaga gtatgagtat tcaacatttc cgtgtcgccc ttattccctt ttttgcggca
     3001 ttttgccttc ctgtttttgc tcacccagaa acgctggtga aagtaaaaga tgctgaagat
     3061 cagttgggtg cacgagtggg ttacatcgaa ctggatctca acagcggtaa gatccttgag
     3121 agttttcgcc ccgaagaacg ttttccaatg atgagcactt ttaaagttct gctatgtggc
     3181 gcggtattat cccgtattga cgccgggcaa gagcaactcg gtcgccgcat acactattct
     3241 cagaatgact tggttgagta ctcaccagtc acagaaaagc atcttacgga tggcatgaca
     3301 gtaagagaat tatgcagtgc tgccataacc atgagtgata acactgcggc caacttactt
     3361 ctgacaacga tcggaggacc gaaggagcta accgcttttt tgcacaacat gggggatcat
     3421 gtaactcgcc ttgatcgttg ggaaccggag ctgaatgaag ccataccaaa cgacgagcgt
     3481 gacaccacga tgcctgtagc aatggcaaca acgttgcgca aactattaac tggcgaacta
     3541 cttactctag cttcccggca acaattaata gactggatgg aggcggataa agttgcagga
     3601 ccacttctgc gctcggccct tccggctggc tggtttattg ctgataaatc tggagccggt
     3661 gagcgtgggt ctcgcggtat cattgcagca ctggggccag atggtaagcc ctcccgtatc
     3721 gtagttatct acacgacggg gagtcaggca actatggatg aacgaaatag acagatcgct
     3781 gagataggtg cctcactgat taagcattgg taactgtcag accaagttta ctcatatata
     3841 ctttagattg atttaaaact tcatttttaa tttaaaagga tctaggtgaa gatccttttt
     3901 gataatctca tgaccaaaat cccttaacgt gagttttcgt tccactgagc gtcagacccc
     3961 gtagaaaaga tcaaaggatc ttcttgagat cctttttttc tgcgcgtaat ctgctgcttg
     4021 caaacaaaaa aaccaccgct accagcggtg gtttgtttgc cggatcaaga gctaccaact
     4081 ctttttccga aggtaactgg cttcagcaga gcgcagatac caaatactgt tcttctagtg
     4141 tagccgtagt taggccacca cttcaagaac tctgtagcac cgcctacata cctcgctctg
     4201 ctaatcctgt taccagtggc tgctgccagt ggcgataagt cgtgtcttac cgggttggac
     4261 tcaagacgat agttaccgga taaggcgcag cggtcgggct gaacgggggg ttcgtgcaca
     4321 cagcccagct tggagcgaac gacctacacc gaactgagat acctacagcg tgagctatga
     4381 gaaagcgcca cgcttcccga agggagaaag gcggacaggt atccggtaag cggcagggtc
     4441 ggaacaggag agcgcacgag ggagcttcca gggggaaacg cctggtatct ttatagtcct
     4501 gtcgggtttc gccacctctg acttgagcgt cgatttttgt gatgctcgtc aggggggcgg
     4561 agcctatgga aaaacgccag caacgcggcc tttttacggt tcctggcctt ttgctggcct
     4621 tttgctcaca tgt
//
